Addgene plasmid #23622: pDONR223-PRPS2
Depositing lab: William Hahn & David Root. Depositing organization: Dana-Farber Cancer Institute. Publication: COT drives resistance to RAF inhibition through MAP kinase pathway reactivation. Johannessen CM, Boehm JS, Kim SY, Thomas SR, Wardwell L, Johnson LA, Emery CM, Stransky N, Cogdill AP, Barretina J, Caponigro G, Hieronymus H, Murray RR, Salehi-Ashtiani K, Hill DE, Vidal M, Zhao JJ, Yang X, Alkan O, Kim S, Harris JL, Wilson CJ, Myer VE, Finan PM, Root DE, Roberts TM, Golub T, Flaherty KT, Dummer R, Weber BL, Sellers WR, Schlegel R, Wargo JA, Hahn WC, Garraway LA. Nature. 2010 Dec 16;468(7326):968-72. doi: 10.1038/nature09627 PubMed 21107320.
Backbone
  Vector backbone: pDONR223
  Backbone manufacturer: Invitrogen
  Backbone size w/o insert (bp): 5005
  Vector type: Gateway Donor vector
Growth in bacteria
  Bacterial resistance: Spectinomycin, 50 μg/mL
  Growth temperature: 37°C
  Growth strain: DH5alpha
  Copy number: High Copy
Gene/Insert
  Gene/Insert name: PRPS2 (alt name: phosphoribosyl pyrophosphate synthetase 2;PRPS2)
  Species: H. sapiens (human)
  Insert size (bp): 957
  Entrez Gene: PRPS2 (a.k.a. PRSII)
  Cloning method: Gateway Cloning
  Sequencing primers: 5′ M13pUC-fwd; 3′ M13rev
Terms and licenses: Academic/Nonprofit Terms; Industry Terms: Not Available to Industry
Depositor comments: The ORF has no Stop codon. This design enables easy recombination into a destination vector to add an epitope tag of choice and Stop codon to the ORF. Do NOT use this plasmid directly for transfections. A set of 4 custom lentiviral vectors is available ( pLX301 (http://www.addgene.org/25895/) , pLX302 (http://www.addgene.org/25896/) , pLX303 (http://www.addgene.org/25897/) , pLX304 (http://www.addgene.org/25890/) ) to be used to express these ORFs in mammalian cells. These plasmids are not included in the kit and must be ordered separately.
How to cite: pDONR223-PRPS2 was a gift from William Hahn & David Root (Addgene plasmid # 23622 ; http://n2t.net/addgene:23622 ; RRID:Addgene_23622)
