[The description below was written by a language model from this plasmid's Addgene catalogue record.]
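Description:
pDONR223-PRPS2 is a Gateway entry clone built on the Invitrogen pDONR223 donor backbone (about 5 kb without insert) and carrying the human PRPS2 open reading frame, which encodes phosphoribosyl pyrophosphate synthetase 2, an enzyme that produces PRPP for nucleotide biosynthesis. The insert is recorded as 957 bp and was introduced by Gateway recombinational cloning. In a clone of this kind the ORF is normally flanked by attL recombination sites, although no feature table is provided to confirm the individual elements. The plasmid is maintained at high copy number in E. coli and selected with spectinomycin. M13 forward and reverse primer sites on either side of the insert are used for sequence verification.

The ORF has no stop codon. This lets it be moved by an LR recombination reaction into a destination vector that supplies a C-terminal epitope tag of the user's choice along with the stop codon. The record lists no eukaryotic promoter for this plasmid, and the depositor states explicitly that it should not be transfected directly. It is a shuttle and storage form of the gene rather than an expression construct. For expression in mammalian cells, the depositor points to a companion set of four custom lentiviral destination vectors (the pLX301–pLX304 series), which are obtained separately. The clone belongs to an ORF collection associated with a published study of resistance to RAF inhibition, so its typical use is as a source clone for building PRPS2 overexpression constructs for gain-of-function experiments or screens.
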