>Addgene plasmid #23622 | pDONR223-PRPS2 | depositor partial sequence | sequence record 10701 | Author sequence
ATGCCCAACATCGTGCTGTTCAGCGGCAGCTCGCATCAGGACCTATCCCAGCGCGTGGCCGACCGCCTGG
GCCTGGAGCTGGGCAAGGTGGTCACGAAGAAGTTCAGCAACCAGGAGACCAGCGTGGAGATTGGTGAAAG
CGTGAGAGGGGAAGATGTCTACATCATCCAGAGCGGCTGCGGGGAAATTAACGACAACCTGATGGAACTC
CTCATCATGATCAATGCCTGCAAGATTGCGTCATCATCCAGAGTAACTGCCGTGATCCCGTGTTTCCCAT
ACGCCCGACAAGATAAAAAGGACAAGAGTCGTGCCCCAATTTCTGCAAAACTTGTGGCCAATATGCTGTC
GGTGGCTGGGGCGGATCACATCATCACCATGGACCTGCATGCTTCTCAGATACAGGGATTCTTTGATATT
CCTGTGGATAATTTGTATGCGGAGCCCGCAGTCCTGCAGTGGATTCGGGAAAACATTGCCGAGTGGAAGA
ACTGTATCATTGTTTCACCTGACGCAGGGGGAGCCAAAAGGGTTACATCAATTGCAGACAGGTTGAATGT
GGAATTTGCTTTGATCCACAAAGAGAGGAAGAAGGCGAATGAAGTGGACCGGATGGTCCTGGTGGGCGAC
GTGAAGGACCGTGTGGCCATCCTCGTGGATGACATGGCTGACACTTGCGGCACCATCTGCCATGCTGCGG
ACAAGCTGCTGTCAGCTGGAGCCACCAAAGTGTATGCTATCCTTACCCATGGGATCTTCTCTGGACCAGC
TATTTCCAGAATAAATAATGCCGCCTTTGAGGCTGTTGTCGTCACAAACACAATTCCGCAAGAGGACAAA
ATGAAACACTGCACCAAGATTCAGGTCATTGACATTTCCATGATCTTGGCCGAAGCAATCCGAAGGACAC
ACAATGGGGAATCCGTGTCCTACCTGTTCAGCCATGTCCCGCTATAA
