>Addgene plasmid #23622 | pDONR223-PRPS2 | addgene partial sequence | sequence record 29375 | 23622 with M13pUC-fwd
CCAATAATGATTTTATTTTGACTGATAGTGACCTGTTCGTTGCAACAAATTGATGAGCAATGCTTTTTTA
TAATGCCAACTTTGTACAAAAAAGTTGGCATGCCCAACATCGTGCTGTTCAGCGGCAGCTCGCATCAGGA
CCTATCCCAGCGCGTGGCCGACCGCCTGGGCCTGGAGCTGGGCAAGGTGGTCACGAAGAAGTTCAGCAAC
CAGGAGACCAGCGTGGAGATTGGTGAAAGCGTGAGAGGGGAAGATGTCTACATCATCCAGAGCGGCTGCG
GGGAAATTAACGACAACCTGATGGAACTCCTCATCATGATCAATGCCTGCAAGATTGCGTCATCATCCAG
AGTAACTGCCGTGATCCCGTGTTTCCCATACGCCCGACAAGATAAAAAGGACAAGAGTCGTGCCCCAATT
TCTGCAAAACTTGTGGCCAATATGCTGTCGGTGGCTGGGGCGGATCACATCATCACCATGGACCTGCATG
CTTCTCAGATACAGGGATTCTTTGATATTCCTGTGGATAATTTGTATGCGGAGCCCGCAGTCCTGCAGTG
GATTCGGGAAAACATTGCCGAGTGGAAGAACTGTATCATTGTTTCACCTGACGCAGGGGAGCCAAAAGGG
TTACATCAATTGCAGACAGGTTGAATGTGGAATTTGCT
